>Addgene plasmid #120799 | pAP114 | depositor full sequence | sequence record 229725 | pAP114 sequence 8513 bps
TTAAGCCTACGAATACCATATTTATGATTATAACATCTTCTATTTTTCCCAAATCCTTACATCTCCCCTA
ATTTTTAGACTTAAGGGCGAATTCTGCATCAAGCTAGCATAAAAATAAGAAGCCTGCATTTGCAGGCTTC
TTATTTTTATGGTACGTATAATTTAAAGGGTTATGGCTGTATATAGTCATAACCCTTATATTTCATTAAT
TAAAGTTAAATTTTGTATATTCAAAAAGCTCTTGATATTTACGGCAGAGCCACCATATAGAGATGCCTCA
GACCCTAATGATGAAATTTCTATATTTATTCCTTTGTTAAAAGAGCTAACTAACATATCTTTTGTAATCT
GTAATATCTCAGGGATATCACTAATTATTTGGCTATTTAAATATATTATTTCAGGAGCATAAGTTGTAAT
AGCATTATTTATAGCTATTGTTAAGTAACTACAAAACTCATGAATAACTTTTTTGGCATTCTGGTTATCT
TCATAATATAGTTGCTTTACTATATCAGAATCTATTTTAGGAATATTTTCTAAAGAAGAAAGCTGTTCAA
ATACCTTTTTTTCTGAACAATACTGTTCTAAACAGCCACGATTTCCACAAGGACATAGTTTACCATTAGG
CATGATGATAGTGTGACCAATTTCTCCACTCATACCATTTCTGCCACTATATAATTTATTATTTATTATA
ATGCCTGAACCAAATCCACTGTGAATACTGAGACTAAGTAGTGAGTTATGTACAGTTGAAAAAGTATTCT
CAGCTAAAGCTGTTAAGTTTGCTTCATTTTCTATGTGAATAGGAAAGTCATACTTTTTGCTAAGGATGCT
ATATAAGTCAATCTCATTAAGATTGTAATATGGAGTAAACAATACTTTATTTTCACAAGTAATCCCATGT
ATAGCCAAAGTAAGACCAATTACCTTATAAGGAGTGTCTATTTTGGATATGTTATAACTATTTATAATTT
CATCTATCAATTGTATAACATTGTCTTTACTTACTTGTATATCTGTTAATTTCTTAGAATTTATAATAGT
TCCATCTAAGTAAGATAGAGAAGAAAATATATAGTCGTATCCAATGTCCATACTTAAAGAAATCCCTGCA
CATTTATTAAATACTAATAATATGGGTTTTCTTCCGCCACTATGAGTACTATTTCCAATTCCTATTTCAT
GAACTAGAGATTCATCAATAAGTTTTTTGGTAATAGCGGATATAGTTGCTTTATTCAATCCTATAGTAGA
AGCTATACTTGCCCTAGAAATAGGACCATTTTTTATAATTTGTTCAAGTACCAATCTTTCATTCATTTCT
CGAATAGTGTATTTATCAGTAACCAATTTGATATTCCTCCTTAAAATAATATTGTAATACTTTTTACACA
AAAATAAAAGGTTATTTTGCATTGACAAAGATAATTAAATATTTTATTATTAGTTCATAAGTTAGTTTAA
TATACTAACAAAAATAAAGCAAGTAAAATATACCTAAAATATAAAAAAATTAGGATAGGAAAACGATAGT
TATGAAGTGAGCTCCTGCAGTAAAGGAGAAAATTTTATGGTATCTAAAGGAGAAGAAGATAATATGGCTA
TAATTAAAGAATTTATGAGATTTAAAGTTCATATGGAAGGATCTGTTAATGGACATGAATTTGAAATAGA
AGGAGAAGGAGAAGGAAGACCTTATGAAGGTACTCAAACAGCTAAATTAAAAGTAACTAAAGGTGGTCCA
TTACCATTTGCATGGGATATATTAAGTCCTCAATTTATGTATGGATCTAAAGCATATGTTAAACATCCTG
CTGATATACCTGATTATTTAAAATTATCATTTCCAGAAGGTTTTAAATGGGAAAGAGTTATGAATTTTGA
AGATGGTGGAGTAGTTACTGTAACACAAGATAGTTCATTACAAGATGGAGATTTTATATATAAAGTTAAA
TTAAGAGGTACTAATTTTCCATCTGATGGACCAGTAATGCAAAAGAAAACTATGGGATGGGAAGCATCAT
CTGAAAGAATGTATCCAGAAGATGGAGCATTAAAAGGTGAAATTAAACAAAGATTAAAATTAAAAGATGG
AGGTCATTATGATGCTGAAGTTAAGACTACATATAAAGCTAAGAAACCAGTTCAATTACCAGGTGCATAT
AATGTTAATATTAAATTAGATATAACTTCTCATAATGAAGATTATACTATAGTTGAACAATATGAAAGAG
CAGAAGGAAGACATTCAACAGGAGGTATGGATGAATTATATAAATAAGGATCCTATAAGTTTTAATAAAA
CTTTAAATAGAAAAAGGCTTCTCTCATGAGAAGTCTTTTTTATTTAAAATAAATATAAAATAAAATAGAG
GCTATAAATAGCCTCTATTTTATGTGAGAAATCCCTAAATAAAAAGATGCCAGTGTGCTGGAATTCGCCC
TTAGGCTGCGCTAGGGACCTCTTTAGCTCCTTGGAAGCTGTCAGTAGTAGGGGATCGGTCTTGCCTTGCT
CGTCGGTGATGTACTTCACCAGCTCCGCGAAGTCGCTCTTCTTGATGGAGCGCATGGGGACGTGCTTGGC
AATCACGCGCACCCCCCGGCCGTTTTAGCGGCTAAAAAAGTCATGGCTCTGCCCTCGGGCGGACCACGCC
CATCATGACCTTGCCAAGCTCGTCCTGCTTCTCTTCGATCTTCGCCAGCAGGGCGAGGATCGTGGCATCA
CCGAACCGCGCCGTGCGCGGGTCGTCGGTGAGCCAGAGTTTCAGCAGGCCGCCCAGGCGGCCCAGGTCGC
CATTGATGCGGGCCAGCTCGCGGACGTGCTCATAGTCCACGACGCCCGTGATTTTGTAGCCCTGGCCGAC
GGCCAGCAGGTAGGCCGACAGGCTCATGCCGGCCGCCGCCGCCTTTTCCTCAATCGCTCTTCGTTCGTCT
GGAAGGCAGTACACCTTGATAGGTGGGCTGCCCTTCCTGGTTGGCTTGGTTTCATCAGCCATCCGCTTGC
CCTCATCTGTTACGCCGGCGGTAGCCGGCCAGCCTCGCAGAGCAGGATTCCCGTTGAGCACCGCCAGGTG
CGAATAAGGGACAGTGAAGAAGGAACACCCGCTCGCGGGTGGGCCTACTTCACCTATCCTGCCCGGCTGA
CGCCGTTGGATACACCAAGGAAAGTCTACACGAACCCTTTGGCAAAATCCTGTATATCGTGCGAAAAAGG
ATGGATATACCGAAAAAATCGCTATAATGACCCCGAAGCAGGAAGGGCGAATTCTGCAGATCTGACCGGT
CTCTGAAAATATAAAAACCACAGATTGATACTAAAACCTTGGTTGTGTTGCTTTTCGGGGCTTAAATCAA
GGAAAAATCCTTGTTTTAAGCCTTTCAAAAAGAAACACAAGGTCTTTGTACTAACCTGTGGTTATGTATA
AAATTGTAGATTTTAGGGTAACAAAAAACACCGTATTTCTACGATGTTTTTGCTTAAATACTTGTTTTTA
GTTACAGACAAACCTGAAGTTAACTATTTATCAATTCCTGCAATTCGTTTACAAAACGGCAAATGTGAAA
TCCGTCACATACTGCGTGATGAACTTGAATTGCCAAAGGAAGTATAATTTTGTTATCTTCTTTATAATAT
TTCCCCATAGTAAAAATAGGAATCAAATAATCATATCCTTTCTGCAAATTCAGATTAAAGCCATCGAAGG
TTGACCACGGTATCATAGATACATTAAAAATGTTTTCCGGAGCATTTGGCTTTCCTTCCATTCTATGATT
GTTTCCATACCGTTGCGTATCACTTTCATAATCTGCTAAAAATGATTTAAAGTCAGACTTACACTCAGTC
CAAAGGCTGGAAAATGTTTCAGTATCATTGTGAAATATTGTATAGCTTGGTATCATCTCATCATATATCC
CCAATTCACCATCTTGATTGATTGCCGTCCTAAACTCTGAATGGCGGTTTACAATCATTGCAATATAATA
AAGCATTGCAGGATATAGTTTCATTCCCTTTTCCTTTATTTGTGTGATATCCACTTTAACGGTCATGCTG
TAGGTACAAGGTACACTTGCAAAGTAGTGGTCAAAATACTCTTTTCTGTTCCAACTATTTTTATCAATTT
TTTCAAATACCATCTAAGTTCCCTCTCAAATTCAAGTTTATCGCTCTAATGAACAAAGATATTATACCAC
ATTTTTGTGAATTTTTCAACTTGCCCACTTCGACTGCACTCCCGACTTAATAACTTCTTGAACACTTGCC
GAAAAAGAAAAACTGCCGGGTACGTACCCGGGGATCGATCCCCGGCCGAGCGCTCTTCCGCTTCCTCGCT
CACTGACTCGCTGCGCTCGGTCGTTCGGCTGCGGCGAGCGGTATCAGCTCACTCAAAGGCGGTAATACGG
TTATCCACAGAATCAGGGGATAACGCAGGAAAGAACATGTGAGCAAAAGGCCAGCAAAAGGCCAGGAACC
GTAAAAAGGCCGCGTTGCTGGCGTTTTTCCATAGGCTCCGCCCCCCTGACGAGCATCACAAAAATCGACG
CTCAAGTCAGAGGTGGCGAAACCCGACAGGACTATAAAGATACCAGGCGTTTCCCCCTTGAAGCTCCCTC
GTGCGCTCTCCTGTTCCGACCCTGCCGCTTACCGGATACCTGTCCGCCTTTCTCCCTTCGGGAAGCGTGG
CGCTTTCTCATAGCTCACGCTGTAGGTATCTCAGTTCGGTGTAGGTCGTTCGCTCCAAGCTGGGCTGTGT
GCACGAACCCCCCGTTCAGCCCGACCGCTGCGCCTTATCCGGTAACTATCGTCTTGAGTCCAACCCGGTA
AGACACGACTTATCGCCACTGGCAGCAGCCACTGGTAACAGGATTAGCAGAGCGAGGTATGTAGGCGGTG
CTACAGAGTTCTTGAAGTGGTGGCCTAACTACGGCTACACTAGAAGGACAGTATTTGGTATCTGCGCTCT
GCTGAAGCCAGTTACCTTCGGAAAAAGAGTTGGTAGCTCTTGATCCGGCAAACAAACCACCGCTGGTAGC
GGTGGTTTTTTTGTTTGCAAGCAGCAGATTACGCGCAGAAAAAAAGGATCTCAAGAAGATCCTTTGATCT
TTTCTACGGGGTCTGACGCTCAGTGGAACGAAAACTCACGTTAAGGGATTTTGGTCATGAAATGCAAGTT
TCTAACTAACATACATCATAGTTACTAAACTATGGTAACTATAATTTTATTAACTATATTAAGCACTGAT
TAGTACTATAACTCAATATAAGCATATCCCCTGTATCGTAACTAGAGAACCAAACGACGGAAAAAGCGAT
ATAGATAAGTTTAGATAGTGCACCAATTTTTTACTTTTCTATTTTAGAATCTAGCATTTCCAATGCTTAC
TAATACTATTTTTGATTTTTAACTTGTTTTAAAAAAGCACCTACTAATTAGGATTCTAGCTCTATATTCT
AGTTATACATTCTCTATATTCTAGCTCTATATTCTAGTTATACATTCTCTATATTCTAGCTCTATATTCT
AGTTATACATTCTCTATATTCTAGCTCTATATTCTAGTTATACATTCTCTATATTCTAGCTCTATATTCT
AGTTATACATTCTCTATATTCTAGCTCTATATTCTAGTTATACATTCTCTATATTCTAGCTCTATATTCT
AGTTATACATTCTCTAAAAAACATATATATATATACTACATATATATGTACAATTATTTTACCAAAAGAA
ATTTTTAAAACGGCTTAATTTCAATACTTTGATGCCATTTTTTTTTTGCAATTCTCGTACAATTATTTTA
CCAAAAGAAATTTTTATTAATTAGTTTTTTTGCATAAAAATAGGACTAGAAAATCAATTCTAATCCTATC
AAAAATCTACTTGTTTAATCTATATGTATAGTACATAAATCCTCTATCATTTATTTTAGTTTCCCATACA
TCTAAAATTTTAGTATCTAATAAAGATTCTATCATATTTGAAATTCTTTGCTGTGTTACTCCTAAATCTT
TTGCTAATTCCTCTTGATTAATTCTTAATATATTTCCTTTTATTTTATCATCTTTGACCAATAAATCTTG
CTTATATCTCATATGAGTATATAATCTTAATTCTTCAGTTGAAATTATTCCCCAAATTACTGCCATGGTA
ACAAAGTAACTAATAGTATATTGTTTATCTATATTACATCTAACTTCTTTTACATTGTATGTATCTTTTA
TTCCTAGCTTTGTAACACCTTTTGTTTTTGTAATATAATCATTATGTTGAAGTTCTTTTAATGTTTCTCT
TAATGTCTTTTCACTCATAACAATGTTTTTAACTTTCTTCTTACGTTTATAGGTTATCAGCTCCATTATA
TCGTCTATGTTTAATTCTCTATCTTTATTGTTAAGTAACACATTATAGATAAACAATTGATTACCAGTCA
TTATTTTAACCCCTTTCCTATTCTTATATTTCAAATCCTTTGAGTGCTTATGTGGCATATTGAACAAAGT
ATCTTCATCACTATATATAAAATCTGATTCTATTTTATTCCAACAATCACTATTAAACTCACAACCTGTA
CAACCAAAATTAACCGTTTTAAGCTTCTCATACATATACTTGACTTGATATTCTAGCTCACTATTTGAAA
GACTATTTTGTGATATATAGTTCCATTCTCTAGCAACGGATATTACTTGACTTAAACTTTTATTCCTCAA
TCTTAAAGTCACAACTATTTTTTGCAAATCTAGGTTTTTATGTCCATCTTTACTACCATTTTTTAAAATA
TCTACTATACAATTTGGTAGCTTACTATCTAATATATATTTTGTATTAGTATTACCTACTGTTTTTACAT
CTTTGCAATATTTTTTAGCTAACTTTTCTATGTCATATCTATATATATTTTTGTCTTGGTGTATTATTTT
TACTTGTTTAGTAGTATTTTTAATATTATATGTATAAGGTACTCTTAATACTTGAGTAGATAAATTTGCT
TGTTTATCTGCACCCAATTTATTTATTAATGTATTTGTAACTTCTGATACTAACTTAATGTTATTAGTTT
TATTAATTAGCACATAAACATGGAATCCATTTCCACTATCAACTAGGATATGATAATGTAATCCTATCTT
AGTAAATAAATTAATTATATCTTTATAATTAAAACCTTGTCCTAATTCTTTTTTGTCAAAATCAAATCCT
AATGCATATCTATTTATTAAGTTTTCATTGGTTCCTGCTTTTCCATCAGTTGTACATAGGTTAAAAAATG
TATTTTCATAATAAATATTTTTTGCGAAGGTAAATTCTACTATATCATCTATATTTTTAAAAAAAGTTGT
TTTACTATATTCTTTAAATTCTTCTCCGAGTTCTAATTGTTTACTATTACTTTTATTATTTTGAAATACT
CTAACATATTCATTATCAATAAGATTATTTCCTTGTCCTATACCATCTCTAAATACTGCCATTAGAAATT
TTTTCAACTTATATTTTGAATCTAATTGTTCCATATATTTATTATCTCCTTATCTAGTTTTTTTAAGAGA
TAACACTACATTAAATATATACTTATTGACTAATCAACTTTTACAACTATTGAATAATTTTAGCTTAGTA
TGTATAATAATATTGTTAAGATGCTAAAATTGATAGCAATATTATTATATAACTACAGATACTTAATCAG
TTAGACCGATATTGGAGTTGGTAGCTCCATAAACTCAATTGGTAGTTGAGTTGTCATTGTCTAGTAGTAT
TATCTCATTTTGTTGTTATCTTAAAATATTATTTTAAAAATACTCTGCTTGGTCGGCTTAGGGTATTTTT
TTTGTTTAATTCCAATATTGGTTCAAACTCCTGTGTAATACTTTTGACACTTCCATCTGTATTGAATTGA
CAGTTGATATGGTATCTCATTATTGGCTTGTTCTTATGTTTTTCTATGTATTTATTTTTTACTTTCAAAT
AATTTGTATTTCCATTTTTAGTTATGTTTAACACACTATCCTTATTACTCAATAAAATTATTTTTTGTTT
TAACATATGATTTATAGAATCTAAAAATTGATATTGACTTATAATAGTACTTTCTACCTCTCTAGCTTTT
TCTAGTGTTTCAAATTCTTCAAACTCTGCTATATTGCTATAGTATAGCTTATCATTAATAATATTATCTG
ACAACTTTAATTCCATTTTATAAAACAATTCCAAGTTATGTATAAAATTTTTAATGTTACAACATATAGA
CTTATTATTTGTTCTTATATGGTATCTCCATTTACTACTTCTAGCTCTCATGTTATATGCACAACTACTC
CCAACATAAACATATATTGCTTGTTCTAACTCATATTTTTGTAAAATTTCAACATCATATCCAGTCAAAT
CGTACTCTCTCTTATATACAAATGGTTTTTCTAATTTTTTGTTCAATAAATCTCCTCCTATTTCTTACTT
AATTTAGCTAAAAATCTATTTATATTTCACCTCCTTTTTGACT
Features (pLannotate 1.2.2; 6 found; start..end, strand, type, name):
   1577..2284    +  CDS            mCherry: mCherry is a basic (constitutively fluorescent) red fluorescent protein published in 2004, derived from Discosoma sp.. It is reported to be a very rapidly-maturing monomer with low acid sensitivity.
   2498..2593    -  CDS            traI (fragment): TRAI6_ECOLX - Experimental evidence at protein level: Swiss-Prot protein existence level 1. The initiation process of transfer DNA synthesis requires the interaction of at least three plasmid-specific components (TraH, I, and J) at the transfer origin resulting in the assembly of a specialised nucleoprotein complex - the relaxosome. Site- and strand-specific cleavage at the transfer origin is dependent on TraI and TraJ. From Escherichia coli.
   2631..3002    -  CDS            traJ: oriT-recognizing protein; traJ
   3035..3144    -  oriT           oriT: incP origin of transfer
   3523..4143    -  CDS            catP: CAT2_CLOPF - Protein inferred from homology: Swiss-Prot protein existence level 3. This enzyme is an effector of chloramphenicol resistance in bacteria. From Clostridium perfringens.
   4506..5094    -  rep_origin     ori: high-copy-number ColE1/pMB1/pBR322/pUC origin of replication
