>Addgene plasmid #120799 | pAP114 | addgene full sequence | sequence record 235314 | Addgene NGS Result
TATATATGTAGTATATATATATATGTTTTTTAGAGAATGTATAACTAGAATATAGAGCTAGAATATAGAG
AATGTATAACTAGAATATAGAGCTAGAATATAGAGAATGTATAACTAGAATATAGAGCTAGAATATAGAG
AATGTATAACTAGAATATAGAGCTAGAATATAGAGAATGTATAACTAGAATATAGAGCTAGAATATAGAG
AATGTATAACTAGAATATAGAGCTAGAATATAGAGAATGTATAACTAGAATATAGAGCTAGAATCCTAAT
TAGTAGGTGCTTTTTTAAAACAAGTTAAAAATCAAAAATAGTATTAGTAAGCATTGGAAATGCTAGATTC
TAAAATAGAAAAGTAAAAAATTGGTGCACTATCTAAACTTATCTATATCGCTTTTTCCGTCGTTTGGTTC
TCTAGTTACGATACAGGGGATATGCTTATATTGAGTTATAGTACTAATCAGTGCTTAATATAGTTAATAA
AATTATAGTTACCATAGTTTAGTAACTATGATGTATGTTAGTTAGAAACTTGCATTTCATGACCAAAATC
CCTTAACGTGAGTTTTCGTTCCACTGAGCGTCAGACCCCGTAGAAAAGATCAAAGGATCTTCTTGAGATC
CTTTTTTTCTGCGCGTAATCTGCTGCTTGCAAACAAAAAAACCACCGCTACCAGCGGTGGTTTGTTTGCC
GGATCAAGAGCTACCAACTCTTTTTCCGAAGGTAACTGGCTTCAGCAGAGCGCAGATACCAAATACTGTT
CTTCTAGTGTAGCCGTAGTTAGGCCACCACTTCAAGAACTCTGTAGCACCGCCTACATACCTCGCTCTGC
TAATCCTGTTACCAGTGGCTGCTGCCAGTGGCGATAAGTCGTGTCTTACCGGGTTGGACTCAAGACGATA
GTTACCGGATAAGGCGCAGCGGTCGGGCTGAACGGGGGGTTCGTGCACACAGCCCAGCTTGGAGCGAACG
ACCTACACCGAACTGAGATACCTACAGCGTGAGCTATGAGAAAGCGCCACGCTTCCCGAAGGGAGAAAGG
CGGACAGGTATCCGGTAAGCGGCAGGGTCGGAACAGGAGAGCGCACGAGGGAGCTTCAAGGGGGAAACGC
CTGGTATCTTTATAGTCCTGTCGGGTTTCGCCACCTCTGACTTGAGCGTCGATTTTTGTGATGCTCGTCA
GGGGGGCGGAGCCTATGGAAAAACGCCAGCAACGCGGCCTTTTTACGGTTCCTGGCCTTTTGCTGGCCTT
TTGCTCACATGTTCTTTCCTGCGTTATCCCCTGATTCTGTGGATAACCGTATTACCGCCTTTGAGTGAGC
TGATACCGCTCGCCGCAGCCGAACGACCGAGCGCAGCGAGTCAGTGAGCGAGGAAGCGGAAGAGCGCTCG
GCCGGGGATCGATCCCCGGGTACGTACCCGGCAGTTTTTCTTTTTCGGCAAGTGTTCAAGAAGTTATTAA
GTCGGGAGTGCAGTCGAAGTGGGCAAGTTGAAAAATTCACAAAAATGTGGTATAATATCTTTGTTCATTA
GAGCGATAAACTTGAATTTGAGAGGGAACTTAGATGGTATTTGAAAAAATTGATAAAAATAGTTGGAACA
GAAAAGAGTATTTTGACCACTACTTTGCAAGTGTACCTTGTACCTACAGCATGACCGTTAAAGTGGATAT
CACACAAATAAAGGAAAAGGGAATGAAACTATATCCTGCAATGCTTTATTATATTGCAATGATTGTAAAC
CGCCATTCAGAGTTTAGGACGGCAATCAATCAAGATGGTGAATTGGGGATATATGATGAGATGATACCAA
GCTATACAATATTTCACAATGATACTGAAACATTTTCCAGCCTTTGGACTGAGTGTAAGTCTGACTTTAA
ATCATTTTTAGCAGATTATGAAAGTGATACGCAACGGTATGGAAACAATCATAGAATGGAAGGAAAGCCA
AATGCTCCGGAAAACATTTTTAATGTATCTATGATACCGTGGTCAACCTTCGATGGCTTTAATCTGAATT
TGCAGAAAGGATATGATTATTTGATTCCTATTTTTACTATGGGGAAATATTATAAAGAAGATAACAAAAT
TATACTTCCTTTGGCAATTCAAGTTCATCACGCAGTATGTGACGGATTTCACATTTGCCGTTTTGTAAAC
GAATTGCAGGAATTGATAAATAGTTAACTTCAGGTTTGTCTGTAACTAAAAACAAGTATTTAAGCAAAAA
CATCGTAGAAATACGGTGTTTTTTGTTACCCTAAAATCTACAATTTTATACATAACCACAGGTTAGTACA
AAGACCTTGTGTTTCTTTTTGAAAGGCTTAAAACAAGGATTTTTCCTTGATTTAAGCCCCGAAAAGCAAC
ACAACCAAGGTTTTAGTATCAATCTGTGGTTTTTATATTTTCAGAGACCGGTCAGATCTGCAGAATTCGC
CCTTCCTGCTTCGGGGTCATTATAGCGATTTTTTCGGTATATCCATCCTTTTTCGCACGATATACAGGAT
TTTGCCAAAGGGTTCGTGTAGACTTTCCTTGGTGTATCCAACGGCGTCAGCCGGGCAGGATAGGTGAAGT
AGGCCCACCCGCGAGCGGGTGTTCCTTCTTCACTGTCCCTTATTCGCACCTGGCGGTGCTCAACGGGAAT
CCTGCTCTGCGAGGCTGGCCGGCTACCGCCGGCGTAACAGATGAGGGCAAGCGGATGGCTGATGAAACCA
AGCCAACCAGGAAGGGCAGCCCACCTATCAAGGTGTACTGCCTTCCAGACGAACGAAGAGCGATTGAGGA
AAAGGCGGCGGCGGCCGGCATGAGCCTGTCGGCCTACCTGCTGGCCGTCGGCCAGGGCTACAAAATCACG
GGCGTCGTGGACTATGAGCACGTCCGCGAGCTGGCCCGCATCAATGGCGACCTGGGCCGCCTGGGCGGCC
TGCTGAAACTCTGGCTCACCGACGACCCGCGCACGGCGCGGTTCGGTGATGCCACGATCCTCGCCCTGCT
GGCGAAGATCGAAGAGAAGCAGGACGAGCTTGGCAAGGTCATGATGGGCGTGGTCCGCCCGAGGGCAGAG
CCATGACTTTTTTAGCCGCTAAAACGGCCGGGGGGTGCGCGTGATTGCCAAGCACGTCCCCATGCGCTCC
ATCAAGAAGAGCGACTTCGCGGAGCTGGTGAAGTACATCACCGACGAGCAAGGCAAGACCGATCCCCTAC
TACTGACAGCTTCCAAGGAGCTAAAGAGGTCCCTAGCGCAGCCTAAGGGCGAATTCCAGCACACTGGCAT
CTTTTTATTTAGGGATTTCTCACATAAAATAGAGGCTATTTATAGCCTCTATTTTATTTTATATTTATTT
TAAATAAAAAAGACTTCTCATGAGAGAAGCCTTTTTCTATTTAAAGTTTTATTAAAACTTATAGGATCCT
TATTTATATAATTCATCCATACCTCCTGTTGAATGTCTTCCTTCTGCTCTTTCATATTGTTCAACTATAG
TATAATCTTCATTATGAGAAGTTATATCTAATTTAATATTAACATTATATGCACCTGGTAATTGAACTGG
TTTCTTAGCTTTATATGTAGTCTTAACTTCAGCATCATAATGACCTCCATCTTTTAATTTTAATCTTTGT
TTAATTTCACCTTTTAATGCTCCATCTTCTGGATACATTCTTTCAGATGATGCTTCCCATCCCATAGTTT
TCTTTTGCATTACTGGTCCATCAGATGGAAAATTAGTACCTCTTAATTTAACTTTATATATAAAATCTCC
ATCTTGTAATGAACTATCTTGTGTTACAGTAACTACTCCACCATCTTCAAAATTCATAACTCTTTCCCAT
TTAAAACCTTCTGGAAATGATAATTTTAAATAATCAGGTATATCAGCAGGATGTTTAACATATGCTTTAG
ATCCATACATAAATTGAGGACTTAATATATCCCATGCAAATGGTAATGGACCACCTTTAGTTACTTTTAA
TTTAGCTGTTTGAGTACCTTCATAAGGTCTTCCTTCTCCTTCTCCTTCTATTTCAAATTCATGTCCATTA
ACAGATCCTTCCATATGAACTTTAAATCTCATAAATTCTTTAATTATAGCCATATTATCTTCTTCTCCTT
TAGATACCATAAAATTTTCTCCTTTACTGCAGGAGCTCACTTCATAACTATCGTTTTCCTATCCTAATTT
TTTTATATTTTAGGTATATTTTACTTGCTTTATTTTTGTTAGTATATTAAACTAACTTATGAACTAATAA
TAAAATATTTAATTATCTTTGTCAATGCAAAATAACCTTTTATTTTTGTGTAAAAAGTATTACAATATTA
TTTTAAGGAGGAATATCAAATTGGTTACTGATAAATACACTATTCGAGAAATGAATGAAAGATTGGTACT
TGAACAAATTATAAAAAATGGTCCTATTTCTAGGGCAAGTATAGCTTCTACTATAGGATTGAATAAAGCA
ACTATATCCGCTATTACCAAAAAACTTATTGATGAATCTCTAGTTCATGAAATAGGAATTGGAAATAGTA
CTCATAGTGGCGGAAGAAAACCCATATTATTAGTATTTAATAAATGTGCAGGGATTTCTTTAAGTATGGA
CATTGGATACGACTATATATTTTCTTCTCTATCTTACTTAGATGGAACTATTATAAATTCTAAGAAATTA
ACAGATATACAAGTAAGTAAAGACAATGTTATACAATTGATAGATGAAATTATAAATAGTTATAACATAT
CCAAAATAGACACTCCTTATAAGGTAATTGGTCTTACTTTGGCTATACATGGGATTACTTGTGAAAATAA
AGTATTGTTTACTCCATATTACAATCTTAATGAGATTGACTTATATAGCATCCTTAGCAAAAAGTATGAC
TTTCCTATTCACATAGAAAATGAAGCAAACTTAACAGCTTTAGCTGAGAATACTTTTTCAACTGTACATA
ACTCACTACTTAGTCTCAGTATTCACAGTGGATTTGGTTCAGGCATTATAATAAATAATAAATTATATAG
TGGCAGAAATGGTATGAGTGGAGAAATTGGTCACACTATCATCATGCCTAATGGTAAACTATGTCCTTGT
GGAAATCGTGGCTGTTTAGAACAGTATTGTTCAGAAAAAAAGGTATTTGAACAGCTTTCTTCTTTAGAAA
ATATTCCTAAAATAGATTCTGATATAGTAAAGCAACTATATTATGAAGATAACCAGAATGCCAAAAAAGT
TATTCATGAGTTTTGTAGTTACTTAACAATAGCTATAAATAATGCTATTACAACTTATGCTCCTGAAATA
ATATATTTAAATAGCCAAATAATTAGTGATATCCCTGAGATATTACAGATTACAAAAGATATGTTAGTTA
GCTCTTTTAACAAAGGAATAAATATAGAAATTTCATCATTAGGGTCTGAGGCATCTCTATATGGTGGCTC
TGCCGTAAATATCAAGAGCTTTTTGAATATACAAAATTTAACTTTAATTAATGAAATATAAGGGTTATGA
CTATATACAGCCATAACCCTTTAAATTATACGTACCATAAAAATAAGAAGCCTGCAAATGCAGGCTTCTT
ATTTTTATGCTAGCTTGATGCAGAATTCGCCCTTAAGTCTAAAAATTAGGGGAGATGTAAGGATTTGGGA
AAAATAGAAGATGTTATAATCATAAATATGGTATTCGTAGGCTTAAAGTCAAAAAGGAGGTGAAATATAA
ATAGATTTTTAGCTAAATTAAGTAAGAAATAGGAGGAGATTTATTGAACAAAAAATTAGAAAAACCATTT
GTATATAAGAGAGAGTACGATTTGACTGGATATGATGTTGAAATTTTACAAAAATATGAGTTAGAACAAG
CAATATATGTTTATGTTGGGAGTAGTTGTGCATATAACATGAGAGCTAGAAGTAGTAAATGGAGATACCA
TATAAGAACAAATAATAAGTCTATATGTTGTAACATTAAAAATTTTATACATAACTTGGAATTGTTTTAT
AAAATGGAATTAAAGTTGTCAGATAATATTATTAATGATAAGCTATACTATAGCAATATAGCAGAGTTTG
AAGAATTTGAAACACTAGAAAAAGCTAGAGAGGTAGAAAGTACTATTATAAGTCAATATCAATTTTTAGA
TTCTATAAATCATATGTTAAAACAAAAAATAATTTTATTGAGTAATAAGGATAGTGTGTTAAACATAACT
AAAAATGGAAATACAAATTATTTGAAAGTAAAAAATAAATACATAGAAAAACATAAGAACAAGCCAATAA
TGAGATACCATATCAACTGTCAATTCAATACAGATGGAAGTGTCAAAAGTATTACACAGGAGTTTGAACC
AATATTGGAATTAAACAAAAAAAATACCCTAAGCCGACCAAGCAGAGTATTTTTAAAATAATATTTTAAG
ATAACAACAAAATGAGATAATACTACTAGACAATGACAACTCAACTACCAATTGAGTTTATGGAGCTACC
AACTCCAATATCGGTCTAACTGATTAAGTATCTGTAGTTATATAATAATATTGCTATCAATTTTAGCATC
TTAACAATATTATTATACATACTAAGCTAAAATTATTCAATAGTTGTAAAAGTTGATTAGTCAATAAGTA
TATATTTAATGTAGTGTTATCTCTTAAAAAAACTAGATAAGGAGATAATAAATATATGGAACAATTAGAT
TCAAAATATAAGTTGAAAAAATTTCTAATGGCAGTATTTAGAGATGGTATAGGACAAGGAAATAATCTTA
TTGATAATGAATATGTTAGAGTATTTCAAAATAATAAAAGTAATAGTAAACAATTAGAACTCGGAGAAGA
ATTTAAAGAATATAGTAAAACAACTTTTTTTAAAAATATAGATGATATAGTAGAATTTACCTTCGCAAAA
AATATTTATTATGAAAATACATTTTTTAACCTATGTACAACTGATGGAAAAGCAGGAACCAATGAAAACT
TAATAAATAGATATGCATTAGGATTTGATTTTGACAAAAAAGAATTAGGACAAGGTTTTAATTATAAAGA
TATAATTAATTTATTTACTAAGATAGGATTACATTATCATATCCTAGTTGATAGTGGAAATGGATTCCAT
GTTTATGTGCTAATTAATAAAACTAATAACATTAAGTTAGTATCAGAAGTTACAAATACATTAATAAATA
AATTGGGTGCAGATAAACAAGCAAATTTATCTACTCAAGTATTAAGAGTACCTTATACATATAATATTAA
AAATACTACTAAACAAGTAAAAATAATACACCAAGACAAAAATATATATAGATATGACATAGAAAAGTTA
GCTAAAAAATATTGCAAAGATGTAAAAACAGTAGGTAATACTAATACAAAATATATATTAGATAGTAAGC
TACCAAATTGTATAGTAGATATTTTAAAAAATGGTAGTAAAGATGGACATAAAAACCTAGATTTGCAAAA
AATAGTTGTGACTTTAAGATTGAGGAATAAAAGTTTAAGTCAAGTAATATCCGTTGCTAGAGAATGGAAC
TATATATCACAAAATAGTCTTTCAAATAGTGAGCTAGAATATCAAGTCAAGTATATGTATGAGAAGCTTA
AAACGGTTAATTTTGGTTGTACAGGTTGTGAGTTTAATAGTGATTGTTGGAATAAAATAGAATCAGATTT
TATATATAGTGATGAAGATACTTTGTTCAATATGCCACATAAGCACTCAAAGGATTTGAAATATAAGAAT
AGGAAAGGGGTTAAAATAATGACTGGTAATCAATTGTTTATCTATAATGTGTTACTTAACAATAAAGATA
GAGAATTAAACATAGACGATATAATGGAGCTGATAACCTATAAACGTAAGAAGAAAGTTAAAAACATTGT
TATGAGTGAAAAGACATTAAGAGAAACATTAAAAGAACTTCAACATAATGATTATATTACAAAAACAAAA
GGTGTTACAAAGCTAGGAATAAAAGATACATACAATGTAAAAGAAGTTAGATGTAATATAGATAAACAAT
ATACTATTAGTTACTTTGTTACCATGGCAGTAATTTGGGGAATAATTTCAACTGAAGAATTAAGATTATA
TACTCATATGAGATATAAGCAAGATTTATTGGTCAAAGATGATAAAATAAAAGGAAATATATTAAGAATT
AATCAAGAGGAATTAGCAAAAGATTTAGGAGTAACACAGCAAAGAATTTCAAATATGATAGAATCTTTAT
TAGATACTAAAATTTTAGATGTATGGGAAACTAAAATAAATGATAGAGGATTTATGTACTATACATATAG
ATTAAACAAGTAGATTTTTGATAGGATTAGAATTGATTTTCTAGTCCTATTTTTATGCAAAAAAACTAAT
TAATAAAAATTTCTTTTGGTAAAATAATTGTACGAGAATTGCAAAAAAAAAATGGCATCAAAGTATTGAA
ATTAAGCCGTTTTAAAAATTTCTTTTGGTAAAATAATTGTACA
Features (pLannotate 1.2.2; 6 found; start..end, strand, type, name):
    623..1211    +  rep_origin     ori: high-copy-number ColE1/pMB1/pBR322/pUC origin of replication
   1574..2194    +  CDS            catP: CAT2_CLOPF - Protein inferred from homology: Swiss-Prot protein existence level 3. This enzyme is an effector of chloramphenicol resistance in bacteria. From Clostridium perfringens.
   2573..2682    +  oriT           oriT: incP origin of transfer
   2715..3086    +  CDS            traJ: oriT-recognizing protein; traJ
   3124..3219    +  CDS            traI (fragment): TRAI6_ECOLX - Experimental evidence at protein level: Swiss-Prot protein existence level 1. The initiation process of transfer DNA synthesis requires the interaction of at least three plasmid-specific components (TraH, I, and J) at the transfer origin resulting in the assembly of a specialised nucleoprotein complex - the relaxosome. Site- and strand-specific cleavage at the transfer origin is dependent on TraI and TraJ. From Escherichia coli.
   3433..4140    -  CDS            mCherry: mCherry is a basic (constitutively fluorescent) red fluorescent protein published in 2004, derived from Discosoma sp.. It is reported to be a very rapidly-maturing monomer with low acid sensitivity.
