[The description below was written by a language model from this plasmid's Addgene catalogue record and pLannotate feature annotations shown in this document.]
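Description:
pAP114 is an 8.5 kb E. coli–Clostridioides difficile shuttle plasmid built on the pDSW1728 backbone for xylose-inducible gene expression in C. difficile. In E. coli it replicates from a high-copy ColE1/pUC-type origin. It is selected through catP, a Clostridium perfringens chloramphenicol acetyltransferase that confers chloramphenicol resistance in E. coli and thiamphenicol resistance in C. difficile. An incP (RP4-type) origin of transfer, together with traJ and a fragment of traI, allows the plasmid to be mobilised by conjugation from an E. coli donor into C. difficile, where the record notes it is maintained at low copy. The automated annotation covers only about half of the sequence. It does not label a Gram-positive replicon, so the region responsible for replication in C. difficile is not identified in the record.

The payload is a roughly 2.1 kb Pxyl::mCherryOpt cassette assembled by Gibson cloning. A 1.4 kb fragment from C. difficile strain R20291 carries xylR and the Pxyl promoter. XylR is the xylose-responsive regulator, so the plasmid supplies both the regulator and its target promoter, and transcription of the downstream gene depends on added xylose. This fragment is not called out in the feature tables, but it is described in the catalogue entry. It drives mCherryOpt, annotated as mCherry, a monomeric red fluorescent protein derived from Discosoma; the name suggests a version optimised for this host. The two sequence records (depositor and NGS) are the same length and show identical features in opposite orientation and numbering.

The construct serves as a reporter for characterising xylose-dependent induction in C. difficile. It can presumably also act as a parent vector in which mCherryOpt is replaced by a gene of interest for regulated expression.
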