Addgene plasmid #120799: pAP114
Purpose: E. coli-C. difficile shuttle vector for xylose-inducible expression in C. difficile; Pxyl driving expression of red fluorescent protein (mCherryOpt)
Depositing lab: Craig Ellermeier & David S. Weiss. Depositing organization: University of Iowa. Publication: A xylose-inducible expression system and a CRISPRi-plasmid for targeted knock-down of gene expression in Clostridioides difficile. Muh U, Pannullo AG, Weiss DS, Ellermeier CD. J Bacteriol. 2019 Feb 11. pii: JB.00711-18. doi: 10.1128/JB.00711-18. PubMed 30745377.
Backbone
  Vector backbone: pDSW1728
  Backbone size w/o insert (bp): 6400
  Total vector size (bp): 8513
  Vector type: Bacterial Expression
Growth in bacteria
  Bacterial resistance: Chloramphenicol, 25 μg/mL
  Growth temperature: 37°C
  Growth strain: DH5alpha
  Growth instructions: Low copy in C. difficile following conjugation and selected with thiamphenicol
  Copy number: High Copy
Gene/Insert
  Gene/Insert name: Pxyl::mCherryOpt
  Species: C. difficile
  Insert size (bp): 2093
  Mutation: 1.4 kb xylR-Pxyl DNA fragment from C. difficile R20291 controls expression of mCherryOpt
  Promoter: Pxyl
  Cloning method: Gibson Cloning
  Sequencing primers: 5′ unknown; 3′ unknown
Terms and licenses: Academic/Nonprofit Terms; Industry Terms: Not Available to Industry
How to cite: pAP114 was a gift from Craig Ellermeier & David S. Weiss (Addgene plasmid # 120799 ; http://n2t.net/addgene:120799 ; RRID:Addgene_120799)
